Addgene plasmid #214787: pMSCV/CALR ins5-linker-Venus-KDEL
Purpose: Mammalian expression of human CALR ins5-linker-Venus-KDEL
Depositing lab: Norio Komatsu. Depositing organization: Juntendo University. Publication: Loss of KDEL function from a calreticulin frameshift mutation drives expression of an immature, mutant calreticulin-dependent form of the thrombopoietin receptor MPL. Masubuchi N, Yang Y, Imai M, Kihara Y, Morishita S, Edahiro Y, Komatsu N. Haematologica. 2025 Nov 6. doi: 10.3324/haematol.2025.287585. PubMed 41195513.
Backbone
  Vector backbone: pMSCV-IRES-GFP
  Backbone manufacturer: addgene(Plasmid #20672)
  Backbone size w/o insert (bp): 6500
  Modifications to backbone: deleted IRES-GFP and inserte CALR ins5-linker-Venus
  Vector type: Retroviral
Growth in bacteria
  Bacterial resistance: Ampicillin, 100 μg/mL
  Growth temperature: 37°C
  Growth strain: NEB Stable
  Copy number: Unknown
Gene/Insert
  Gene/Insert name: CALR ins5-linker-Venus-KDEL
  Species: H. sapiens (human)
  Entrez Gene: CALR (a.k.a. CALR1, CRT, HEL-S-99n, RO, SSA, cC1qR)
  Promoter: MSCV
  Cloning method: Restriction Enzyme; 5′ cloning site EcoRI (unknown if destroyed); 3′ cloning site AgeI (unknown if destroyed)
  Sequencing primers: 5′ original
Terms and licenses: Academic/Nonprofit Terms; Industry Terms: Not Available to Industry
How to cite: pMSCV/CALR ins5-linker-Venus-KDEL was a gift from Norio Komatsu (Addgene plasmid # 214787 ; http://n2t.net/addgene:214787 ; RRID:Addgene_214787)
