[The description below was written by a language model from this plasmid's Addgene catalogue record and pLannotate feature annotations shown in this document.]
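Description:
pMSCV/CALR ins5-linker-Venus-KDEL is a gammaretroviral expression vector built on pMSCV-IRES-GFP, from which the IRES-GFP cassette was removed and replaced by a fusion of mutant human calreticulin to Venus. The roughly 7.2 kb sequenced plasmid carries murine embryonic stem cell virus 5′ and 3′ long terminal repeats flanking the Ψ packaging signal and a truncated, start-codon-less gag segment that extends the packaging region. These elements allow the transcript to be packaged into virions when gag, pol and env are supplied in trans by a packaging cell line, and then to integrate stably into target mammalian cells. In bacteria the plasmid is maintained by a high-copy ColE1/pUC-type origin and selected with ampicillin through the β-lactamase gene. The short lac, rop, bom, tetracycline-resistance and env fragments in the annotation are non-functional backbone remnants.

The payload has no separate internal promoter annotated and is driven by the MSCV 5′ LTR. It consists of the CALR ins5 open reading frame, a linker, the yellow fluorescent protein Venus and, according to the construct name, a C-terminal KDEL endoplasmic reticulum retention motif. The annotation tool matched the calreticulin segment to the rat protein by homology, but the record specifies human CALR. The linker and KDEL are too short to be annotated separately. The associated publication describes CALR frameshift mutation as causing loss of KDEL function, which drives expression of an immature, mutant calreticulin-dependent form of the thrombopoietin receptor MPL. Adding KDEL back to a fluorescently tagged ins5 mutant would therefore suit testing how restored ER retention affects the mutant protein's localisation and its effect on MPL, although the catalogue purpose states only mammalian expression of the fusion.
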