Features (pLannotate 1.2.2; 18 found; start..end, strand, type, name):
    317..658     +  misc_feature   MESV Ψ: packaging signal of murine embryonic stem cell virus
    725..1141    +  CDS            gag (truncated): truncated Moloney murine leukemia virus (MMLV) gag gene lacking the start codon
   1155..2306    +  CDS            Calr (fragment): CALR_RAT - Experimental evidence at protein level: Swiss-Prot protein existence level 1. Calcium-binding chaperone that promotes folding, oligomeric assembly and quality control in the endoplasmic reticulum (ER) via the calreticulin/calnexin cycle. This lectin interacts transiently with almost all of the monoglucosylated glycoproteins that are synthesized in the ER. Interacts with the DNA-binding domain of NR3C1 and mediates its nuclear export (By similarity). Involved in maternal gene expression regulation. May participate in oocyte maturation via the regulation of calcium homeostasis (By sim
   2475..3191    +  CDS            Venus: Venus is a basic (constitutively fluorescent) yellow fluorescent protein published in 2002, derived from Aequorea victoria. It is reported to be a rapidly-maturing weak dimer with moderate acid sensitivity.
   3303..3817    +  LTR            3' LTR: 3' long terminal repeat from murine embryonic stem cell virus
   3979..3995    -  protein_bind   lac operator: The lac repressor binds to the lac operator to inhibit transcription in E. coli. This inhibition can be relieved by adding lactose or isopropyl-β-D-thiogalactopyranoside (IPTG). lac repressor encoded by lacI
   4003..4033    -  promoter       lac promoter: promoter for the E. coli lac operon
   4048..4069    -  protein_bind   CAP binding site: CAP binding activates transcription in the presence of cAMP. E. coli catabolite activator protein
   4082..4174    -  CDS            lacI (fragment): lac repressor; lacI; The lac repressor binds to the lac operator to inhibit transcription in E. coli. This inhibition can be relieved by adding lactose or isopropyl-β-D-thiogalactopyranoside (IPTG).
   4357..4945    -  rep_origin     ori: high-copy-number ColE1/pMB1/pBR322/pUC origin of replication
   5116..5976    -  CDS            AmpR: β-lactamase; bla; confers resistance to ampicillin, carbenicillin, and related antibiotics
   5977..6081    -  promoter       AmpR promoter: bla
   6176..6211    +  CDS            rop (fragment): Rop protein, which maintains plasmids at low copy number; rop
   6313..6412    +  misc_feature   bom (fragment): basis of mobility region from pBR322
   6418..6567    -  CDS            lacZα (fragment): LacZα fragment of β-galactosidase; lacZ fragment
   6567..6768    -  CDS            TcR (fragment): tetracycline efflux protein; tet; confers resistance to tetracycline
   6769..6867    +  CDS            env (fragment): murine leukemia virus gPr80 envelope polyprotein precursor; env; proteolytically cleaved into gp70SU and p15TM subunits
   6909..253     +  LTR            5' LTR (across the origin): 5' long terminal repeat from murine embryonic stem cell virus
>Addgene plasmid #214787 | pMSCV/CALR ins5-linker-Venus-KDEL | addgene full sequence | sequence record 429012 | Addgene NGS Result
AATGACCCTGTGCCTTATTTGAACTAACCAATCAGTTCGCTTCTCGCTTCTGTTCGCGCGCTTCTGCTCC
CCGAGCTCAATAAAAGAGCCCACAACCCCTCACTCGGCGCGCCAGTCCTCCGATAGACTGCGTCGCCCGG
GTACCCGTATTCCCAATAAAGCCTCTTGCTGTTTGCATCCGAATCGTGGACTCGCTGATCCTTGGGAGGG
TCTCCTCAGATTGATTGACTGCCCACCTCGGGGGTCTTTCATTTGGAGGTTCCACCGAGATTTGGAGACC
CCTGCCCAGGGACCACCGACCCCCCCGCCGGGAGGTAAGCTGGCCAGCGGTCGTTTCGTGTCTGTCTCTG
TCTTTGTGCGTGTTTGTGCCGGCATCTAATGTTTGCGCCTGCGTCTGTACTAGTTAGCTAACTAGCTCTG
TATCTGGCGGACCCGTGGTGGAACTGACGAGTTCTGAACACCCGGCCGCAACCCTGGGAGACGTCCCAGG
GACTTTGGGGGCCGTTTTTGTGGCCCGACCTGAGGAAGGGAGTCGATGTGGAATCCGACCCCGTCAGGAT
ATGTGGTTCTGGTAGGAGACGAGAACCTAAAACAGTTCCCGCCTCCGTCTGAATTTTTGCTTTCGGTTTG
GAACCGAAGCCGCGCGTCTTGTCTGCTGCAGCGCTGCAGCATCGTTCTGTGTTGTCTCTGTCTGACTGTG
TTTCTGTATTTGTCTGAAAATTAGGGCCAGACTGTTACCACTCCCTTAAGTTTGACCTTAGGTCACTGGA
AAGATGTCGAGCGGATCGCTCACAACCAGTCGGTAGATGTCAAGAAGAGACGTTGGGTTACCTTCTGCTC
TGCAGAATGGCCAACCTTTAACGTCGGATGGCCGCGAGACGGCACCTTTAACCGAGACCTCATCACCCAG
GTTAAGATCAAGGTCTTTTCACCTGGCCCGCATGGACACCCAGACCAGGTCCCCTACATCGTGACCTGGG
AAGCCTTGGCTTTTGACCCCCCTCCCTGGGTCAAGCCCTTTGTACACCCTAAGCCTCCGCCTCCTCTTCC
TCCATCCGCCCCGTCTCTCCCCCTTGAACCTCCTCGTTCGACCCCGCCTCGATCCTCCCTTTATCCAGCC
CTCACTCCTTCTCTAGGCGCCGGAATTCGCCACCATGCTGCTATCCGTGCCGCTGCTGCTCGGCCTCCTC
GGCCTGGCCGTCGCCGAGCCTGCCGTCTACTTCAAGGAGCAGTTTCTGGACGGAGACGGGTGGACTTCCC
GCTGGATCGAATCCAAACACAAGTCAGATTTTGGCAAATTCGTTCTCAGTTCCGGCAAGTTCTACGGTGA
CGAGGAGAAAGATAAAGGTTTGCAGACAAGCCAGGATGCACGCTTTTATGCTCTGTCGGCCAGTTTCGAG
CCTTTCAGCAACAAAGGCCAGACGCTGGTGGTGCAGTTCACGGTGAAACATGAGCAGAACATCGACTGTG
GGGGCGGCTATGTGAAGCTGTTTCCTAATAGTTTGGACCAGACAGACATGCACGGAGACTCAGAATACAA
CATCATGTTTGGTCCCGACATCTGTGGCCCTGGCACCAAGAAGGTTCATGTCATCTTCAACTACAAGGGC
AAGAACGTGCTGATCAACAAGGACATCCGTTGCAAGGATGATGAGTTTACACACCTGTACACACTGATTG
TGCGGCCAGACAACACCTATGAGGTGAAGATTGACAACAGCCAGGTGGAGTCCGGCTCCTTGGAAGACGA
TTGGGACTTCCTGCCACCCAAGAAGATAAAGGATCCTGATGCTTCAAAACCGGAAGACTGGGATGAGCGG
GCCAAGATCGATGATCCCACAGACTCCAAGCCTGAGGACTGGGACAAGCCCGAGCATATCCCTGACCCTG
ATGCTAAGAAGCCCGAGGACTGGGATGAAGAGATGGACGGAGAGTGGGAACCCCCAGTGATTCAGAACCC
TGAGTACAAGGGTGAGTGGAAGCCCCGGCAGATCGACAACCCAGATTACAAGGGCACTTGGATCCACCCA
GAAATTGACAACCCCGAGTATTCTCCCGATCCCAGTATCTATGCCTATGATAACTTTGGCGTGCTGGGCC
TGGACCTCTGGCAGGTCAAGTCTGGCACCATCTTTGACAACTTCCTCATCACCAACGATGAGGCATACGC
TGAGGAGTTTGGCAACGAGACGTGGGGCGTAACAAAGGCAGCAGAGAAACAAATGAAGGACAAACAGGAC
GAGGAGCAGAGGCTTAAGGAGGAGGAAGAAGACAAGAAACGCAAAGAGGAGGAGGAGGCAGAGGACAATT
GTCGGAGGATGATGAGGACAAAGATGAGGATGAGGAGGATGAGGAGGACAAGGAGGAAGATGAGGAGGAA
GATGTCCCCGGCCAGGCCAAGGACGAGCTGTAGAGAGGCCTGCCTCCAGGGCTGGACTGAGGCCGGTGGA
GGTGGATCTGGTGGTGGAGGATCAATGGTGAGCAAGGGCGAGGAGCTGTTCACCGGGGTGGTGCCCATCC
TGGTCGAGCTGGACGGCGACGTAAACGGCCACAAGTTCAGCGTGTCCGGCGAGGGCGAGGGCGATGCCAC
CTACGGCAAGCTGACCCTGAAGCTGATCTGCACCACCGGCAAGCTGCCCGTGCCCTGGCCCACCCTCGTG
ACCACCCTGGGCTACGGCCTGCAGTGCTTCGCCCGCTACCCCGACCACATGAAGCAGCACGACTTCTTCA
AGTCCGCCATGCCCGAAGGCTACGTCCAGGAGCGCACCATCTTCTTCAAGGACGACGGCAACTACAAGAC
CCGCGCCGAGGTGAAGTTCGAGGGCGACACCCTGGTGAACCGCATCGAGCTGAAGGGCATCGACTTCAAG
GAGGACGGCAACATCCTGGGGCACAAGCTGGAGTACAACTACAACAGCCACAACGTCTATATCACCGCCG
ACAAGCAGAAGAACGGCATCAAGGCCAACTTCAAGATCCGCCACAACATCGAGGACGGCGGCGTGCAGCT
CGCCGACCACTACCAGCAGAACACCCCCATCGGCGACGGCCCCGTGCTGCTGCCCGACAACCACTACCTG
AGCTACCAGTCCGCCCTGAGCAAAGACCCCAACGAGAAGCGCGATCACATGGTCCTGCTGGAGTTCGTGA
CCGCCGCCGGGATCACTCTCGGCATGGACGAGCTGTACAAGAAGGACGAGCTGTAGACCGGTACCTCTAG
AACTATAGCTAGCATGCGCAAATTTAAAGCGCTGATATCGATAAAATAAAAGATTTTATTTAGTCTCCAG
AAAAAGGGGGGAATGAAAGACCCCACCTGTAGGTTTGGCAAGCTAGCTTAAGTAACGCCATTTTGCAAGG
CATGGAAAATACATAACTGAGAATAGAGAAGTTCAGATCAAGGTTAGGAACAGAGAGACAGCAGAATATG
GGCCAAACAGGATATCTGTGGTAAGCAGTTCCTGCCCCGGCTCAGGGCCAAGAACAGATGGTCCCCAGAT
GCGGTCCCGCCCTCAGCAGTTTCTAGAGAACCATCAGATGTTTCCAGGGTGCCCCAAGGACCTGAAATGA
CCCTGTGCCTTATTTGAACTAACCAATCAGTTCGCTTCTCGCTTCTGTTCGCGCGCTTCTGCTCCCCGAG
CTCAATAAAAGAGCCCACAACCCCTCACTCGGCGCGCCAGTCCTCCGATAGACTGCGTCGCCCGGGTACC
CGTGTATCCAATAAACCCTCTTGCAGTTGCATCCGACTTGTGGTCTCGCTGTTCCTTGGGAGGGTCTCCT
CTGAGTGATTGACTACCCGTCAGCGGGGGTCTTTCATGGGTAACAGTTTCTTGAAGTTGGAGAACAACAT
TCTGAGGGTAGGAGTCGAATATTAAGTAATCCTGACTCAATTAGCCACTGTTTTGAATCCACATACTCCA
ATACTCCTGAAATAGTTCATTATGGACAGCGCAGAAAGAGCTGGGGAGAATTGTGAAATTGTTATCCGCT
CACAATTCCACACAACATACGAGCCGGAAGCATAAAGTGTAAAGCCTGGGGTGCCTAATGAGTGAGCTAA
CTCACATTAATTGCGTTGCGCTCACTGCCCGCTTTCCAGTCGGGAAACCTGTCGTGCCAGCTGCATTAAT
GAATCGGCCAACGCGCGGGGAGAGGCGGTTTGCGTATTGGGCGCTCTTCCGCTTCCTCGCTCACTGACTC
GCTGCGCTCGGTCGTTCGGCTGCGGCGAGCGGTATCAGCTCACTCAAAGGCGGTAATACGGTTATCCACA
GAATCAGGGGATAACGCAGGAAAGAACATGTGAGCAAAAGGCCAGCAAAAGGCCAGGAACCGTAAAAAGG
CCGCGTTGCTGGCGTTTTTCCATAGGCTCCGCCCCCCTGACGAGCATCACAAAAATCGACGCTCAAGTCA
GAGGTGGCGAAACCCGACAGGACTATAAAGATACCAGGCGTTTCCCCCTGGAAGCTCCCTCGTGCGCTCT
CCTGTTCCGACCCTGCCGCTTACCGGATACCTGTCCGCCTTTCTCCCTTCGGGAAGCGTGGCGCTTTCTC
ATAGCTCACGCTGTAGGTATCTCAGTTCGGTGTAGGTCGTTCGCTCCAAGCTGGGCTGTGTGCACGAACC
CCCCGTTCAGCCCGACCGCTGCGCCTTATCCGGTAACTATCGTCTTGAGTCCAACCCGGTAAGACACGAC
TTATCGCCACTGGCAGCAGCCACTGGTAACAGGATTAGCAGAGCGAGGTATGTAGGCGGTGCTACAGAGT
TCTTGAAGTGGTGGCCTAACTACGGCTACACTAGAAGAACAGTATTTGGTATCTGCGCTCTGCTGAAGCC
AGTTACCTTCGGAAAAAGAGTTGGTAGCTCTTGATCCGGCAAACAAACCACCGCTGGTAGCGGTGGTTTT
TTTGTTTGCAAGCAGCAGATTACGCGCAGAAAAAAAGGATCTCAAGAAGATCCTTTGATCTTTTCTACGG
GGTCTGACGCTCAGTGGAACGAAAACTCACGTTAAGGGATTTTGGTCATGAGATTATCAAAAAGGATCTT
CACCTAGATCCTTTTAAATTAAAAATGAAGTTTTAAATCAATCTAAAGTATATATGAGTAAACTTGGTCT
GACAGTTACCAATGCTTAATCAGTGAGGCACCTATCTCAGCGATCTGTCTATTTCGTTCATCCATAGTTG
CCTGACTCCCCGTCGTGTAGATAACTACGATACGGGAGGGCTTACCATCTGGCCCCAGTGCTGCAATGAT
ACCGCGAGACCCACGCTCACCGGCTCCAGATTTATCAGCAATAAACCAGCCAGCCGGAAGGGCCGAGCGC
AGAAGTGGTCCTGCAACTTTATCCGCCTCCATCCAGTCTATTAATTGTTGCCGGGAAGCTAGAGTAAGTA
GTTCGCCAGTTAATAGTTTGCGCAACGTTGTTGCCATTGCTACAGGCATCGTGGTGTCACGCTCGTCGTT
TGGTATGGCTTCATTCAGCTCCGGTTCCCAACGATCAAGGCGAGTTACATGATCCCCCATGTTGTGCAAA
AAAGCGGTTAGCTCCTTCGGTCCTCCGATCGTTGTCAGAAGTAAGTTGGCCGCAGTGTTATCACTCATGG
TTATGGCAGCACTGCATAATTCTCTTACTGTCATGCCATCCGTAAGATGCTTTTCTGTGACTGGTGAGTA
CTCAACCAAGTCATTCTGAGAATAGTGTATGCGGCGACCGAGTTGCTCTTGCCCGGCGTCAATACGGGAT
AATACCGCGCCACATAGCAGAACTTTAAAAGTGCTCATCATTGGAAAACGTTCTTCGGGGCGAAAACTCT
CAAGGATCTTACCGCTGTTGAGATCCAGTTCGATGTAACCCACTCGTGCACCCAACTGATCTTCAGCATC
TTTTACTTTCACCAGCGTTTCTGGGTGAGCAAAAACAGGAAGGCAAAATGCCGCAAAAAAGGGAATAAGG
GCGACACGGAAATGTTGAATACTCATACTCTTCCTTTTTCAATATTATTGAAGCATTTATCAGGGTTATT
GTCTCATGAGCGGATACATATTTGAATGTATTTAGAAAAATAAACAAATAGGGGTTCCGCGCACATTTCC
CCGAAAAGTGCCACCTGACGTCTAAGAAACCATTATTATCATGACATTAACCTATAAAAATAGGCGTATC
ACGAGGCCCTTTCGTCTCGCGCGTTTCGGTGATGACGGTGAAAACCTCTGACACATGCAGCTCCCGGAGA
CGGTCACAGCTTGTCTGTAAGCGGATGCCGGGAGCAGACAAGCCCGTCAGGGCGCGTCAGCGGGTGTTGG
CGGGTGTCGGGGCTGGCTTAACTATGCGGCATCAGAGCAGATTGTACTGAGAGTGCACCATATGCGGTGT
GAAATACCGCACAGATGCGTAAGGAGAAAATACCGCATCAGGCGCCATTCGCCATTCAGGCTGCGCAACT
GTTGGGAAGGGCGATCGGTGCGGGCCTCTTCGCTATTACGCCAGCTGGCGAAAGGGGGATGTGCTGCAAG
GCGATTAAGTTGGGTAACGCCAGGGTTTTCCCAGTCACGACGTTGTAAAACGACGGCGCAAGGAATGGTG
CATGCAAGGAGATGGCGCCCAACAGTCCCCCGGCCACGGGGCCTGCCACCATACCCACGCCGAAACAAGC
GCTCATGAGCCCGAAGTGGCGAGCCCGATCTTCCCCATCGGTGATGTCGGCGATATAGGCGCCAGCAACC
GCACCTGTGGCGCCGGTGATGCCGGCCACGATGCGTCCGGCGTAGAGGCGATTAGTCCAATTTGTTAAAG
ACAGGATATCAGTGGTCCAGGCTCTAGTTTTGACTCAACAATATCACCAGCTGAAGCCTATAGAGTACGA
GCCATAGATAAAATAAAAGATTTTATTTAGTCTCCAGAAAAAGGGGGGAATGAAAGACCCCACCTGTAGG
TTTGGCAAGCTAGCTTAAGTAACGCCATTTTGCAAGGCATGGAAAATACATAACTGAGAATAGAGAAGTT
CAGATCAAGGTTAGGAACAGAGAGACAGCAGAATATGGGCCAAACAGGATATCTGTGGTAAGCAGTTCCT
GCCCCGGCTCAGGGCCAAGAACAGATGGTCCCCAGATGCGGTCCCGCCCTCAGCAGTTTCTAGAGAACCA
TCAGATGTTTCCAGGGTGCCCCAAGGACCTGA
